>Addgene plasmid #215042 | pcDNA3.1_V5-TWIST1_L138F | addgene full sequence | sequence record 426105 | Addgene NGS Result
GAAGATCCTTTGATCTTTTCTACGGGGTCTGACGCTCAGTGGAACGAAAACTCACGTTAAGGGATTTTGG
TCATGAGATTATCAAAAAGGATCTTCACCTAGATCCTTTTAAATTAAAAATGAAGTTTTAAATCAATCTA
AAGTATATATGAGTAAACTTGGTCTGACAGTTACCAATGCTTAATCAGTGAGGCACCTATCTCAGCGATC
TGTCTATTTCGTTCATCCATAGTTGCCTGACTCCCCGTCGTGTAGATAACTACGATACGGGAGGGCTTAC
CATCTGGCCCCAGTGCTGCAATGATACCGCGAGACCCACGCTCACCGGCTCCAGATTTATCAGCAATAAA
CCAGCCAGCCGGAAGGGCCGAGCGCAGAAGTGGTCCTGCAACTTTATCCGCCTCCATCCAGTCTATTAAT
TGTTGCCGGGAAGCTAGAGTAAGTAGTTCGCCAGTTAATAGTTTGCGCAACGTTGTTGCCATTGCTACAG
GCATCGTGGTGTCACGCTCGTCGTTTGGTATGGCTTCATTCAGCTCCGGTTCCCAACGATCAAGGCGAGT
TACATGATCCCCCATGTTGTGCAAAAAAGCGGTTAGCTCCTTCGGTCCTCCGATCGTTGTCAGAAGTAAG
TTGGCCGCAGTGTTATCACTCATGGTTATGGCAGCACTGCATAATTCTCTTACTGTCATGCCATCCGTAA
GATGCTTTTCTGTGACTGGTGAGTACTCAACCAAGTCATTCTGAGAATAGTGTATGCGGCGACCGAGTTG
CTCTTGCCCGGCGTCAATACGGGATAATACCGCGCCACATAGCAGAACTTTAAAAGTGCTCATCATTGGA
AAACGTTCTTCGGGGCGAAAACTCTCAAGGATCTTACCGCTGTTGAGATCCAGTTCGATGTAACCCACTC
GTGCACCCAACTGATCTTCAGCATCTTTTACTTTCACCAGCGTTTCTGGGTGAGCAAAAACAGGAAGGCA
AAATGCCGCAAAAAAGGGAATAAGGGCGACACGGAAATGTTGAATACTCATACTCTTCCTTTTTCAATAT
TATTGAAGCATTTATCAGGGTTATTGTCTCATGAGCGGATACATATTTGAATGTATTTAGAAAAATAAAC
AAATAGGGGTTCCGCGCACATTTCCCCGAAAAGTGCCACCTGACGTCGACGGATCGGGAGATCTCCCGAT
CCCCTATGGTGCACTCTCAGTACAATCTGCTCTGATGCCGCATAGTTAAGCCAGTATCTGCTCCCTGCTT
GTGTGTTGGAGGTCGCTGAGTAGTGCGCGAGCAAAATTTAAGCTACAACAAGGCAAGGCTTGACCGACAA
TTGCATGAAGAATCTGCTTAGGGTTAGGCGTTTTGCGCTGCTTCGCGATGTACGGGCCAGATATACGCGT
TGACATTGATTATTGACTAGTTATTAATAGTAATCAATTACGGGGTCATTAGTTCATAGCCCATATATGG
AGTTCCGCGTTACATAACTTACGGTAAATGGCCCGCCTGGCTGACCGCCCAACGACCCCCGCCCATTGAC
GTCAATAATGACGTATGTTCCCATAGTAACGCCAATAGGGACTTTCCATTGACGTCAATGGGTGGAGTAT
TTACGGTAAACTGCCCACTTGGCAGTACATCAAGTGTATCATATGCCAAGTACGCCCCCTATTGACGTCA
ATGACGGTAAATGGCCCGCCTGGCATTATGCCCAGTACATGACCTTATGGGACTTTCCTACTTGGCAGTA
CATCTACGTATTAGTCATCGCTATTACCATGGTGATGCGGTTTTGGCAGTACATCAATGGGCGTGGATAG
CGGTTTGACTCACGGGGATTTCCAAGTCTCCACCCCATTGACGTCAATGGGAGTTTGTTTTGGCACCAAA
ATCAACGGGACTTTCCAAAATGTCGTAACAACTCCGCCCCATTGACGCAAATGGGCGGTAGGCGTGTACG
GTGGGAGGTCTATATAAGCAGAGCTCTCTGGCTAACTAGAGAACCCACTGCTTACTGGCTTATCGAAATT
AATACGACTCACTATAGGGAGACCCAAGCTGGCTAGCGTTTAAACTTAAGCTTGGTACCGAGCTCGGATC
CGCCACCATGATGGGAAGCCCATCCCCAACCCCCTGCTGGGCCTGGACAGCACCCAGGACGTGTCCAGCT
CGCCAGTCTCGCCGGCCGACGACAGCCTGAGCAACAGCGAGGAAGAGCCAGACCGGCAGCAGCCGCCGAG
CGGCAAGCGCGGGGGACGCAAGCGGCGCAGCAGCAGGCGCAGCGCGGGCGGCGGCGCGGGGCCCGGCGGA
GCCGCGGGTGGGGGCGTCGGAGGCGGCGACGAGCCGGGCAGCCCGGCCCAGGGCAAGCGCGGCAAGAAGT
CTGCGGGCTGTGGCGGCGGCGGCGGCGCGGGCGGCGGCGGCGGCAGCAGCAGCGGCGGCGGGAGTCCGCA
GTCTTACGAGGAGCTGCAGACGCAGCGGGTCATGGCCAACGTGCGGGAGCGCCAGCGCACCCAGTCGCTG
AACGAGGCGTTCGCCGCGCTGCGGAAGATCATCCCCACGTTCCCCTCGGACAAGCTGAGCAAGATTCAGA
CCCTCAAGCTGGCGGCCAGGTACATCGACTTCCTCTACCAGGTCCTCCAGAGCGACGAGCTGGACTCCAA
GATGGCAAGCTGCAGCTATGTGGCTCACGAGCGGCTCAGCTACGCCTTCTCGGTCTGGAGGATGGAGGGG
GCCTGGTCCATGTCCGCGTCCCACTGATAAACCCGCTGATCAGCCTCGACTGTGCCTTCTAGTTGCCAGC
CATCTGTTGTTTGCCCCTCCCCCGTGCCTTCCTTGACCCTGGAAGGTGCCACTCCCACTGTCCTTTCCTA
ATAAAATGAGGAAATTGCATCGCATTGTCTGAGTAGGTGTCATTCTATTCTGGGGGGTGGGGTGGGGCAG
GACAGCAAGGGGGAGGATTGGGAAGACAATAGCAGGCATGCTGGGGATGCGGTGGGCTCTATGGCTTCTG
AGGCGGAAAGAACCAGCTGGGGCTCTAGGGGGTATCCCC
[124 nt withheld, positions 3050-3173]
C
[91 nt withheld, positions 3175-3265]
A
[49 nt withheld, positions 3267-3315]
CCTTTGACGTTGGAGTCCACGTTCTTT
[37 nt withheld, positions 3343-3379]
ACCCTATCTCGGTCTATTCTTTTGATTTATAAGGGATTTTGCCGATTTCGGCCTATTGGTTAAAAAATGA
GCTGATTTAACAAAAATTTAACGCGAATTAATTCTGTGGAATGTGTGTCAGTTAGGGTGTGGAAAGTCCC
CAGGCTCCCCAGCAGGCAGAAGTATGCAAAGCATGCATCTCAATTAGTCAGCAACCAGGTGTGGAAAGTC
CCCAGGCTCCCCAGCAGGCAGAAGTATGCAAAGCATGCATCTCAATTAGTCAGCAACCATAGTCCCGCCC
CTAACTCCGCCCATCCCGCCCCTAACTCCGCCCAGTTCCGCCCATTCTCCGCCCCATGGCTGACTAATTT
TTTTTATTTATGCAGAGGCCGAGGCCGCCTCTGCCTCTGAGCTATTCCAGAAGTAGTGAGGAGGCTTTTT
TGGAGGCCTAGGCTTTTGCAAAAAGCTCCCGGGAGCTTGTATATCCATTTTCGGATCTGATCAAGAGACA
GGATGAGGATCGTTTCGCATGATTGAACAAGATGGATTGCACGCAGGTTCTCCGGCCGCTTGGGTGGAGA
GGCTATTCGGCTATGACTGGGCACAACAGACAATCGGCTGCTCTGATGCCGCCGTGTTCCGGCTGTCAGC
GCAGGGGCGCCCGGTTCTTTTTGTCAAGACCGACCTGTCCGGTGCCCTGAATGAACTGCAGGACGAGGCA
GCGCGGCTATCGTGGCTGGCCACGACGGGCGTTCCTTGCGCAGCTGTGCTCGACGTTGTCACTGAAGCGG
GAAGGGACTGGCTGCTATTGGGCGAAGTGCCGGGGCAGGATCTCCTGTCATCTCACCTTGCTCCTGCCGA
GAAAGTATCCATCATGGCTGATGCAATGCGGCGGCTGCATACGCTTGATCCGGCTACCTGCCCATTCGAC
CACCAAGCGAAACATCGCATCGAGCGAGCACGTACTCGGATGGAAGCCGGTCTTGTCGATCAGGATGATC
TGGACGAAGAGCATCAGGGGCTCGCGCCAGCCGAACTGTTCGCCAGGCTCAAGGCGCGCATGCCCGACGG
CGAGGATCTCGTCGTGACCCATGGCGATGCCTGCTTGCCGAATATCATGGTGGAAAATGGCCGCTTTTCT
GGATTCATCGACTGTGGCCGGCTGGGTGTGGCGGACCGCTATCAGGACATAGCGTTGGCTACCCGTGATA
TTGCTGAAGAGCTTGGCGGCGAATGGGCTGACCGCTTCCTCGTGCTTTACGGTATCGCCGCTCCCGATTC
GCAGCGCATCGCCTTCTATCGCCTTCTTGACGAGTTCTTCTGAGCGGGACTCTGGGGTTCGAAATGACCG
ACCAAGCGACGCCCAACCTGCCATCACGAGATTTCGATTCCACCGCCGCCTTCTATGAAAGGTTGGGCTT
CGGAATCGTTTTCCGGGACGCCGGCTGGATGATCCTCCAGCGCGGGGATCTCATGCTGGAGTTCTTCGCC
CACCCCAACTTGTTTATTGCAGCTTATAATGGTTACAAATAAAGCAATAGCATCACAAATTTCACAAATA
AAGCATTTTTTTCACTGCATTCTAGTTGTGGTTTGTCCAAACTCATCAATGTATCTTATCATGTCTGTAT
ACCGTCGACCTCTAGCTAGAGCTTGGCGTAATCATGGTCATAGCTGTTTCCTGTGTGAAATTGTTATCCG
CTCACAATTCCACACAACATACGAGCCGGAAGCATAAAGTGTAAAGCCTGGGGTGCCTAATGAGTGAGCT
AACTCACATTAATTGCGTTGCGCTCACTGCCCGCTTTCCAGTCGGGAAACCTGTCGTGCCAGCTGCATTA
ATGAATCGGCCAACGCGCGGGGAGAGGCGGTTTGCGTATTGGGCGCTCTTCCGCTTCCTCGCTCACTGAC
TCGCTGCGCTCGGTCGTTCGGCTGCGGCGAGCGGTATCAGCTCACTCAAAGGCGGTAATACGGTTATCCA
CAGAATCAGGGGATAACGCAGGAAAGAACATGTGAGCAAAAGGCCAGCAAAAGGCCAGGAACCGTAAAAA
GGCCGCGTTGCTGGCGTTTTTCCATAGGCTCCGCCCCCCTGACGAGCATCACAAAAATCGACGCTCAAGT
CAGAGGTGGCGAAACCCGACAGGACTATAAAGATACCAGGCGTTTCCCCCTGGAAGCTCCCTCGTGCGCT
CTCCTGTTCCGACCCTGCCGCTTACCGGATACCTGTCCGCCTTTCTCCCTTCGGGAAGCGTGGCGCTTTC
TCATAGCTCACGCTGTAGGTATCTCAGTTCGGTGTAGGTCGTTCGCTCCAAGCTGGGCTGTGTGCACGAA
CCCCCCGTTCAGCCCGACCGCTGCGCCTTATCCGGTAACTATCGTCTTGAGTCCAACCCGGTAAGACACG
ACTTATCGCCACTGGCAGCAGCCACTGGTAACAGGATTAGCAGAGCGAGGTATGTAGGCGGTGCTACAGA
GTTCTTGAAGTGGTGGCCTAACTACGGCTACACTAGAAGAACAGTATTTGGTATCTGCGCTCTGCTGAAG
CCAGTTACCTTCGGAAAAAGAGTTGGTAGCTCTTGATCCGGCAAACAAACCACCGCTGGTAGCGGTGGTT
TTTTTGTTTGCAAGCAGCAGATTACGCGCAGAAAAAAAGGATCTCAA
Features (pLannotate 1.2.2; 20 found; start..end, strand, type, name):
    171..1031    -  CDS            AmpR: β-lactamase; bla; confers resistance to ampicillin, carbenicillin, and related antibiotics
   1032..1136    -  promoter       AmpR promoter: bla
   1195..1247    -  misc_feature   bom (fragment): basis of mobility region from pBR322
   1402..1781    +  enhancer       CMV enhancer: human cytomegalovirus immediate early enhancer
   1782..1985    +  promoter       CMV promoter: human cytomegalovirus (CMV) immediate early promoter
   1981..2014    +  LTR            5' LTR (truncated) (fragment): truncated 5' long terminal repeat (LTR) from HIV-1
   2030..2048    +  promoter       T7 promoter: promoter for bacteriophage T7 RNA polymerase
   2155..2754    +  CDS            TWIST1: TWST1_HUMAN - Also known as BHLHA38, TWIST. Experimental evidence at protein level: Swiss-Prot protein existence level 1. Acts as a transcriptional regulator. Inhibits myogenesis by sequestrating E proteins, inhibiting trans-activation by MEF2, and inhibiting DNA-binding by MYOD1 through physical interaction. This interaction probably involves the basic domains of both proteins. Also represses expression of proinflammatory cytokines such as TNFA and IL1B. Regulates cranial suture patterning and fusion. Activates transcription as a heterodimer with E proteins. Regulates gene expression differen
   2780..3004    +  polyA_signal   bGH poly(A) signal: bovine growth hormone polyadenylation signal
   3008..3029    +  promoter       SV40 promoter (fragment): SV40 enhancer and early promoter
   3050..3478    +  rep_origin     f1 ori (sequence partly withheld): f1 bacteriophage origin of replication; arrow indicates direction of (+) strand synthesis
   3492..3821    +  promoter       SV40 promoter: SV40 enhancer and early promoter
   3888..4679    +  CDS            neo: KKA2_KLEPN - Also known as kan, nptII. Experimental evidence at protein level: Swiss-Prot protein existence level 1. Resistance to kanamycin, neomycin, paromomycin, ribostamycin, butirosin and gentamicin B. From Klebsiella pneumoniae.
   4703..4861    +  CDS            ble (fragment): BLE_KLEPN - Experimental evidence at protein level: Swiss-Prot protein existence level 1. Binding protein with a strong affinity to the bleomycin family of antibiotics. Binds to CL990; an antimitotic-antibiotic compound. From Klebsiella pneumoniae.
   4856..4977    +  polyA_signal   SV40 poly(A) signal: SV40 polyadenylation signal
   5050..5066    -  protein_bind   lac operator: The lac repressor binds to the lac operator to inhibit transcription in E. coli. This inhibition can be relieved by adding lactose or isopropyl-β-D-thiogalactopyranoside (IPTG). lac repressor encoded by lacI
   5074..5104    -  promoter       lac promoter: promoter for the E. coli lac operon
   5119..5140    -  protein_bind   CAP binding site: CAP binding activates transcription in the presence of cAMP. E. coli catabolite activator protein
   5153..5245    -  CDS            lacI (fragment): lac repressor; lacI; The lac repressor binds to the lac operator to inhibit transcription in E. coli. This inhibition can be relieved by adding lactose or isopropyl-β-D-thiogalactopyranoside (IPTG).
   5428..6016    -  rep_origin     ori: high-copy-number ColE1/pMB1/pBR322/pUC origin of replication
