[The description below was written by a language model from this plasmid's Addgene catalogue record and pLannotate feature annotations shown in this document.]
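Description:
pcDNA3.1_V5-TWIST1_L138F is a mammalian expression plasmid built on the Invitrogen pcDNA3.1 backbone, carrying human TWIST1 (twist family bHLH transcription factor 1) with an L138F point mutation. The sequenced construct is about 6.0 kb. In E. coli it is maintained at high copy through a ColE1/pUC-type origin and selected with ampicillin via the β-lactamase gene. An f1 origin is also present, along with small lac promoter/operator remnants typical of this backbone family. For mammalian cells, an SV40 early promoter drives a neomycin phosphotransferase gene followed by an SV40 polyadenylation signal, allowing G418 selection of stable transfectants.

The expression cassette consists of the human CMV immediate-early enhancer and promoter, a T7 promoter just downstream (usable for in vitro transcription and as a sequencing primer site), the TWIST1 coding sequence, and the bovine growth hormone poly(A) signal. The catalogue entry lists a V5 epitope tag fused to the N terminus of the insert. The automated feature table does not annotate the tag separately, but the annotated TWIST1 CDS is shorter than the stated 651 bp insert, which leaves room for a tag upstream. The V5 tag would allow detection or immunoprecipitation of the mutant protein with anti-V5 antibodies. Short hits labelled as an HIV-1 LTR fragment, a ble fragment and a lacI fragment look like minor annotation matches rather than functional elements.

The stated purpose is mammalian expression of the L138F variant of TWIST1. The associated study concerns DNA-guided transcription factor cooperativity in face and limb mesenchyme, but the record does not state the functional consequence of this substitution.
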