Addgene plasmid #215042: pcDNA3.1_V5-TWIST1_L138F
Purpose: Mammalian expression of human TWIST1 (with L138F mutation)
Depositing lab: Joanna Wysocka. Depositing organization: Stanford University. Publication: DNA-guided transcription factor cooperativity shapes face and limb mesenchyme. Kim S, Morgunova E, Naqvi S, Goovaerts S, Bader M, Koska M, Popov A, Luong C, Pogson A, Swigut T, Claes P, Taipale J, Wysocka J. Cell. 2024 Feb 1;187(3):692-711.e26. doi: 10.1016/j.cell.2023.12.032. Epub 2024 Jan 22. PubMed 38262408.
Backbone
  Vector backbone: pcDNA3.1
  Backbone manufacturer: Invitrogen
  Backbone size w/o insert (bp): 5366
  Vector type: Mammalian Expression
  Selectable markers: Neomycin (select with G418)
Growth in bacteria
  Bacterial resistance: Ampicillin, 100 μg/mL
  Growth temperature: 37°C
  Growth strain: DH5alpha
  Copy number: High Copy
Gene/Insert
  Gene/Insert name: twist family bHLH transcription factor 1 (alt name: TWIST1)
  Species: H. sapiens (human)
  Insert size (bp): 651
  Mutation: L138F
  Entrez Gene: TWIST1 (a.k.a. ACS3, BPES2, BPES3, CRS, CRS1, CSO, SCS, SWCOS, TWIST, bHLHa38)
  Promoter: CMV
  Tag / fusion protein: V5 (N terminal on insert)
  Cloning method: Gibson Cloning
  Sequencing primers: 5′ TACGACTCACTATAGGGAGACCC; 3′ GAGGGGCAAACAACAGATGG
Terms and licenses: Academic/Nonprofit Terms; Industry Terms: Not Available to Industry
How to cite: pcDNA3.1_V5-TWIST1_L138F was a gift from Joanna Wysocka (Addgene plasmid # 215042 ; http://n2t.net/addgene:215042 ; RRID:Addgene_215042)
